Addgene plasmid #213862: pGWB508-cTP-mCherry
Purpose: Binary vector for the expression of mCherry flanked with an N-terminal plastid transit peptide in plants (for Agrobacterium-mediated genetic transformation and visualization of plastid.)
Depositing lab: Yutaka Kodama. Depositing organization: Utsunomiya University. Publication: Using the organelle glue technique to engineer the plant cell metabolome. Ishikawa K, Kobayashi M, Kusano M, Numata K, Kodama Y. Plant Cell Rep. 2023 Mar;42(3):599-607. doi: 10.1007/s00299-023-02982-2. Epub 2023 Jan 27. PubMed 36705704.
Backbone
  Vector backbone: pGWB508
  Total vector size (bp): 11168
  Vector type: Bacterial Expression, Plant Expression
  Selectable markers: Hygromycin
Growth in bacteria
  Bacterial resistance: Spectinomycin, 50 μg/mL
  Growth temperature: 37°C
  Growth strain: DH5alpha
  Copy number: Unknown
Gene/Insert
  Gene/Insert name: Plastid transit peptide fused mCherry-UnaG
  Insert size (bp): 861
Terms and licenses: Academic/Nonprofit Terms; Industry Terms: Not Available to Industry
How to cite: pGWB508-cTP-mCherry was a gift from Yutaka Kodama (Addgene plasmid # 213862 ; http://n2t.net/addgene:213862 ; RRID:Addgene_213862)
