[The description below was written by a language model from this plasmid's Addgene catalogue record and pLannotate feature annotations shown in this document.]
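Description:
pGWB508-cTP-mCherry is a Gateway-derived binary vector built on the pGWB508 backbone for Agrobacterium-mediated plant transformation, intended to express a plastid-targeted red fluorescent protein so that plastids can be visualized. It replicates in E. coli through a ColE1/pBR322-type origin (with the bom mobilization region and a remnant of rop). In Agrobacterium it is maintained by the pVS1 replicon (oriV, RepA and the StaA stability protein). Bacterial selection is by spectinomycin through an aadA (SmR) gene.

The T-DNA, bounded by nopaline-type right and left border repeats, carries two units. The first is the expression cassette. A CaMV 35S promoter drives an open reading frame sitting between attB1 and attB2 sites, which are the scars of the Gateway LR reaction used to install the insert. In this reading frame a short N-terminal targeting segment is fused directly to mCherry. The annotation tool matches this leader to a fragment of Arabidopsis OEP7, a plastid outer envelope protein, whereas the catalogue simply calls it a plastid transit peptide. No terminator is annotated after the cassette. A short tag-like fragment lies just beyond attB2, probably a remnant of the backbone's C-terminal tag region. The second unit is a hygromycin phosphotransferase gene under the NOS promoter, in the opposite orientation, for selecting transformed plant tissue.

Two discrepancies are worth noting. The insert field names an "mCherry-UnaG" fusion, but the feature table shows only mCherry and no UnaG. The sequenced record is 10,507 nt, while the catalogue lists 11,168 bp.
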