Features (pLannotate 1.2.2; 23 found; start..end, strand, type, name):
     54..78      -  misc_feature   RB T-DNA repeat: right border repeat from nopaline C58 T-DNA
    144..298     -  CDS            lacZα (fragment): LacZα fragment of β-galactosidase; lacZ fragment
    301..321     -  misc_feature   MCS (fragment): pUC18/19 multiple cloning site
    812..1153    +  promoter       CaMV 35S promoter: strong constitutive promoter from cauliflower mosaic virus
   1179..1203    +  protein_bind   attB1: mutant version of attB; recombination site for the Gateway® BP reaction BP Clonase™
   1206..1355    +  CDS            OEP7 (fragment): OEP7_ARATH - Experimental evidence at protein level: Swiss-Prot protein existence level 1. From Arabidopsis thaliana (Mouse-ear cress).
   1356..2063    +  CDS            mCherry: mCherry is a basic (constitutively fluorescent) red fluorescent protein published in 2004, derived from Discosoma sp.. It is reported to be a very rapidly-maturing monomer with low acid sensitivity.
   2065..2089    -  protein_bind   attB2: mutant version of attB; recombination site for the Gateway® BP reaction BP Clonase™
   2100..2118    +  CDS            capTEV™ (fragment): composite tag for in vivo biotinylation, TEV protease cleavage, and 6xHis tagging
   2267..3292    -  CDS            HygR: aminoglycoside phosphotransferase from E. coli; aph(4)-Ia; confers resistance to hygromycin
   3344..3523    -  promoter       NOS promoter: nopaline synthase promoter
   3603..3932    -  CDS            tnpA (fragment): TN5P_ECOLX - Also known as tnp. Experimental evidence at protein level: Swiss-Prot protein existence level 1. Mediates transposition of transposon Tn5 by a 'cut and paste' mechanism. First, the monomeric transposase binds the 19 bp inverted DNA repeats flanking the transposon. Then, dimerization of the DNA- bound transposase creates a synaptic DNA complex. After nicking of the first DNA strand, excision of the transposon proceeds through a series of intermediates. The transposase then mediates the insertion of the transposon at a new site by strand transfer. The activity of the wild- type tran
   4029..4053    -  misc_feature   LB T-DNA repeat: left border repeat from nopaline C58 T-DNA
   4312..4335    +  promoter       Pc promoter (fragment): intI1 (promoter lies within the coding sequence); class 1 integron promoter
   4511..4567    +  CDS            GmR (fragment): gentamycin acetyltransferase; aacC1; confers resistance to gentamycin
   4578..5365    +  CDS            SmR (fragment): aminoglycoside adenylyltransferase (Murphy, 1985); aadA; confers resistance to spectinomycin and streptomycin
   5611..6199    +  rep_origin     ori: high-copy-number ColE1/pMB1/pBR322/pUC origin of replication
   6385..6525    -  misc_feature   bom: basis of mobility region from pBR322
   6627..6666    -  CDS            rop (fragment): Rop protein, which maintains plasmids at low copy number; rop
   6869..7063    -  rep_origin     pVS1 oriV: origin of replication for the Pseudomonas plasmid pVS1 (Heeb et al., 2000)
   7129..8202    -  CDS            pVS1 RepA: replication protein from the Pseudomonas plasmid pVS1 (Heeb et al., 2000)
   8631..9260    -  CDS            pVS1 StaA: stability protein from the Pseudomonas plasmid pVS1 (Heeb et al., 2000)
   9820..10221   -  CDS            Y4CG_SINFN (fragment): Protein inferred from homology: Swiss-Prot protein existence level 3. From Sinorhizobium fredii (strain NBRC 101917 / NGR234).
>Addgene plasmid #213862 | pGWB508-cTP-mCherry | addgene full sequence | sequence record 425330 | Addgene NGS Result
TTTCACGCCCTTTTAAATATCCGATTATTCTAATAAACGCTCTTTTCTCTTAGGTTTACCCGCCAATATA
TCCTGTCAAACACTGATAGTTTAAACTGAAGGCGGGAAACGACAATCTGATCCAAGCTCAAGCTGCTCTA
GCATTCGCCATTCAGGCTGCGCAACTGTTGGGAAGGGCGATCGGTGCGGGCCTCTTCGCTATTACGCCAG
CTGGCGAAAGGGGGATGTGCTGCAAGGCGATTAAGTTGGGTAACGCCAGGGTTTTCCCAGTCACGACGTT
GTAAAACGACGGCCAGTGCCAAGCTTGCATGCCTGCAGGTCCCCAGATTAGCCTTTTCAATTTCAGAAAG
AATGCTAACCCACAGATGGTTAGAGAGGCTTACGCAGCAGGTCTCATCAAGACGATCTACCCGAGCAATA
ATCTCCAGGAAATCAAATACCTTCCCAAGAAGGTTAAAGATGCAGTCAAAAGATTCAGGACTAACTGCAT
CAAGAACACAGAGAAAGATATATTTCTCAAGATCAGAAGTACTATTCCAGTATGGACGATTCAAGGCTTG
CTTCACAAACCAAGGCAAGTAATAGAGATTGGAGTCTCTAAAAAGGTAGTTCCCACTGAATCAAAGGCCA
TGGAGTCAAAGATTCAAATAGAGGACCTAACAGAACTCGCCGTAAAGACTGGCGAACAGTTCATACAGAG
TCTCTTACGACTCAATGACAAGAAGAAAATCTTCGTCAACATGGTGGAGCACGACACACTTGTCTACTCC
AAAAATATCAAAGATACAGTCTCAGAAGACCAAAGGGCAATTGAGACTTTTCAACAAAGGGTAATATCCG
GAAACCTCCTCGGATTCCATTGCCCAGCTATCTGTCACTTTATTGTGAAGATAGTGGAAAAGGAAGGTGG
CTCCTACAAATGCCATCATTGCGATAAAGGAAAGGCCATCGTTGAAGATGCCTCTGCCGACAGTGGTCCC
AAAGATGGACCCCCACCCACGAGGAGCATCGTGGAAAAAGAAGACGTTCCAACCACGTCTTCAAAGCAAG
TGGATTGATGTGATATCTCCACTGACGTAAGGGATGACGCACAATCCCACTATCCTTCGCAAGACCCTTC
CTCTATATAAGGAAGTTCATTTCATTTGGAGAGAACACGGGGGACTCTAGAGTTATCAACAAGTTTGTAC
AAAAAAGCAGGCTCCATGGGAAAAACTTCGGGAGCGAAACAGGCGACTGTGGTGGTCGCAGCGATGGCGT
TAGGATGGTTAGCCATAGAGATCGCTTTCAAGCCTTTCCTCGATAAATTCCGCTCCTCAATCGACAAATC
TGACCCAACCAAAGACCCCGATGACATGGTGAGCAAGGGCGAGGAGGATAACATGGCCATCATCAAGGAG
TTCATGCGCTTCAAGGTGCACATGGAGGGCTCCGTGAACGGCCACGAGTTCGAGATCGAGGGCGAGGGCG
AGGGCCGCCCCTACGAGGGCACCCAGACCGCCAAGCTGAAGGTGACCAAGGGTGGCCCCCTGCCCTTCGC
CTGGGACATCCTGTCCCCTCAGTTCATGTACGGCTCCAAGGCCTACGTGAAGCACCCCGCCGACATCCCC
GACTACTTGAAGCTGTCCTTCCCCGAGGGCTTCAAGTGGGAGCGCGTGATGAACTTCGAGGACGGCGGCG
TGGTGACCGTGACCCAGGACTCCTCCCTGCAGGACGGCGAGTTCATCTACAAGGTGAAGCTGCGCGGCAC
CAACTTCCCCTCCGACGGCCCCGTAATGCAGAAGAAGACCATGGGCTGGGAGGCCTCCTCCGAGCGGATG
TACCCCGAGGACGGCGCCCTGAAGGGCGAGATCAAGCAGAGGCTGAAGCTGAAGGACGGCGGCCACTACG
ACGCTGAGGTCAAGACCACCTACAAGGCCAAGAAGCCCGTGCAGCTGCCCGGCGCCTACAACGTCAACAT
CAAGTTGGACATCACCTCCCACAACGAGGACTACACCATCGTGGAACAGTACGAACGCGCCGAGGGCCGC
CACTCCACCGGCGGCATGGACGAGCTGTACAAGGACCCAGCTTTCTTGTACAAAGTGGTTGATAACAGCC
ATCATCATCATCATCATGCTTAGAGCTGGGGATCGATCCCGCGAACTGTGGACGAGAACTGTGCCACCAA
GCGTAAGGCCGTTCTCTCGCATTTGCCTTGCTAGGCTCGCGCGAGTTGCTGGCTGAGGCGTTCTCGAAAT
CAGCTCTTGTTCGGTCGGCATCTACTCTATTCCTTTGCCCTCGGACGAGTGCTGGGGCGTCGGTTTCCAC
TATCGGCGAGTACTTCTACACAGCCATCGGTCCAGACGGCCGCGCTTCTGCGGGCGATTTGTGTACGCCC
GACAGTCCCGGCTCCGGATCGGACGATTGCGTCGCATCGACCCTGCGCCCAAGCTGCATCATCGAAATTG
CCGTCAACCAAGCTCTGATAGAGTTGGTCAAGACCAATGCGGAGCATATACGCCCGGAGCCGCGGCGATC
CTGCAAGCTCCGGATGCCTCCGCTCGAAGTAGCGCGTCTGCTGCTCCATACAAGCCAACCACGGCCTCCA
GAAGAAGATGTTGGCGACCTCGTATTGGGAATCCCCGAACATCGCCTCGCTCCAGTCAATGACCGCTGTT
ATGCGGCCATTGTCCGTCAGGACATTGTTGGAGCCGAAATCCGCGTGCACGAGGTGCCGGACTTCGGGGC
AGTCCTCGGCCCAAAGCATCAGCTCATCGAGAGCCTGCGCGACGGACGCACTGACGGTGTCGTCCATCAC
AGTTTGCCAGTGATACACATGGGGATCAGCAATCGCGCATATGAAATCACGCCATGTAGTGTATTGACCG
ATTCCTTGCGGTCCGAATGGGCCGAACCCGCTCGTCTGGCTAAGATCGGCCGCAGCGATCGCATCCATGG
CCTCCGCGACCGGCTGCAGAACAGCGGGCAGTTCGGTTTCAGGCAGGTCTTGCAACGTGACACCCTGTGC
ACGGCGGGAGATGCAATAGGTCAGGCTCTCGCTGAATGCCCCAATGTCAAGCACTTCCGGAATCGGGAGC
GCGGCCGATGCAAAGTGCCGATAAACATAACGATCTTTGTAGAAACCATCGGCGCAGCTATTTACCCGCA
GGACATATCCACGCCCTCCTACATCGAAGCTGAAAGCACGAGATTCTTCGCCCTCCGAGAGCTGCATCAG
GTCGGAGACGCTGTCGAACTTTTCGATCAGAAACTTCTCGACAGACGTCGCGGTGAGTTCAGGCTTTTTC
ATATCTTATTGCCCCCCGGGATCAGATCTGGATTGAGAGTGAATATGAGACTCTAATTGGATACCGAGGG
GAATTTATGGAACGTCAGTGGAGCATTTTTGACAAGAAATATTTGCTAGCTGATAGTGACCTTAGGCGAC
TTTTGAACGCGCAATAATGGTTTCTGACGTATGTGCTTAGCTCATTAAACTCCAGAAACCCGCGGCTGAG
TGGCTCCTTCAACGTTGCGGTTCTGTCAGTTCCAAACGTAAAACGGCTTGTCCCGCGTCATCGGCGGGGG
TCATAACGTGACTCCCTTAATTCTCCGCTCATGATCTTGATCCCCTGCGCCATCAGATCCTTGGCGGCAA
GAAAGCCATCCAGTTTACTTTGCAGGGCTTCCCAACCTTACCAGAGGGCGCCCCAGCTGGCAATTCCGGT
TCGCTTGCTGTCCATAAAACCGCCCAGTCTAGCTATCGCCATGTAAGCCCACTGCAAGCTACCTGCTTTC
TCTTTGCGCTTGCGTTTTCCCTTGTCCAGATAGCCCAGTAGCTGACATTCATCCGGGGTCAGCACCGTTT
CTGCGGACTGGCTTTCTACGTGTTCCGCTTCCTTTAGCAGCCCTTGCGCCCTGAGTGCTTGCGGCAGCGT
GAAGCTGATCCGTCGAGATTAATAGAAATAAATTCAGCCTAATTCGGCGTTAATTCAGTACATTAAAAAC
GTCCGCAATGTGTTATTAAGTTGTCTAAGCGTCAATTTGTTTACACCACAATATATCCTGCCACCAGCCA
GCCAACAGCTCCCCGACCGGCAGCTCGGCACAAAATCACCACTCGATACAGGCAGCCCATCAGTCCGGGA
CGGCGTCAGCGGGAGAGCCGTTGTAAGGCGGCAGACTTTGCTCATGTTACCGATGCTATTCGGAAGAACG
GCAACTAAGCTGCCGGGTTTGAAACACGGATGATCTCGCGGAGGGTAGCATGTTGATTGTAACGATGACA
GAGCGTTGCTGCCTGTGATCAATTCGGGCACGAACCCAGTGGACATAAGCCTGTTCGGTTCGTAAGCTGT
AATGCAAGTAGCGTATGCGCTCACGCAACTGGTCCAGAACCTTGACCGAACGCAGCGGTGGTAACGGCGC
AGTGGCGGTTTTCATGGCTTGTTATGACTGTTTTTTTGGGGTACAGTCTATGCCTCGGGCATCCAAGCAG
CAAGCGCGTTACGCCGTGGGTCGATGTTTGATGTTATGGAGCAGCAACGATGTTACGCAGCAGGGCAGTC
GCCCTAAAACAAAGTTAAACATCATGGGGGAAGCGGTGATCGCCGAAGTATCGACTCAACTATCAGAGGT
AGTTGGCGTCATCGAGCGCCATCTCGAACCGACGTTGCTGGCCGTACATTTGTACGGCTCCGCAGTGGAT
GGCGGCCTGAAGCCACACAGTGATATTGATTTGCTGGTTACGGTGACCGTAAGGCTTGATGAAACAACGC
GGCGAGCTTTGATCAACGACCTTTTGGAAACTTCGGCTTCCCCTGGAGAGAGCGAGATTCTCCGCGCTGT
AGAAGTCACCATTGTTGTGCACGACGACATCATTCCGTGGCGTTATCCAGCTAAGCGCGAACTGCAATTT
GGAGAATGGCAGCGCAATGACATTCTTGCAGGTATCTTCGAGCCAGCCACGATCGACATTGATCTGGCTA
TCTTGCTGACAAAAGCAAGAGAACATAGCGTTGCCTTGGTAGGTCCAGCGGCGGAGGAACTCTTTGATCC
GGTTCCTGAACAGGATCTATTTGAGGCGCTAAATGAAACCTTAACGCTATGGAACTCGCCGCCCGACTGG
GCTGGCGATGAGCGAAATGTAGTGCTTACGTTGTCCCGCATTTGGTACAGCGCAGTAACCGGCAAAATCG
CGCCGAAGGATGTCGCTGCCGACTGGGCAATGGAGCGCCTGCCGGCCCAGTATCAGCCCGTCATACTTGA
AGCTAGACAGGCTTATCTTGGACAAGAAGAAGATCGCTTGGCCTCGCGCGCAGATCAGTTGGAAGAATTT
GTCCACTACGTGAAAGGCGAGATCACCAAGGTAGTCGGCAAATAATGTCTAGCTAGAAATTCGTTCAAGC
CGACGCCGCTTCGCGGCGCGGCTTAACTCAAGCGTTAGATGCACTAAGCACATAATTGCTCACAGCCAAA
CTATCAGGTCAAGTCTGCTTTTATTATTTTTAAGCGTGCATAATAAGCCCTACACAAATTGGGAGATATA
TCATGCATGACCAAAATCCCTTAACGTGAGTTTTCGTTCCACTGAGCGTCAGACCCCGTAGAAAAGATCA
AAGGATCTTCTTGAGATCCTTTTTTTCTGCGCGTAATCTGCTGCTTGCAAACAAAAAAACCACCGCTACC
AGCGGTGGTTTGTTTGCCGGATCAAGAGCTACCAACTCTTTTTCCGAAGGTAACTGGCTTCAGCAGAGCG
CAGATACCAAATACTGTCCTTCTAGTGTAGCCGTAGTTAGGCCACCACTTCAAGAACTCTGTAGCACCGC
CTACATACCTCGCTCTGCTAATCCTGTTACCAGTGGCTGCTGCCAGTGGCGATAAGTCGTGTCTTACCGG
GTTGGACTCAAGACGATAGTTACCGGATAAGGCGCAGCGGTCGGGCTGAACGGGGGGTTCGTGCACACAG
CCCAGCTTGGAGCGAACGACCTACACCGAACTGAGATACCTACAGCGTGAGCTATGAGAAAGCGCCACGC
TTCCCGAAGGGAGAAAGGCGGACAGGTATCCGGTAAGCGGCAGGGTCGGAACAGGAGAGCGCACGAGGGA
GCTTCCAGGGGGAAACGCCTGGTATCTTTATAGTCCTGTCGGGTTTCGCCACCTCTGACTTGAGCGTCGA
TTTTTGTGATGCTCGTCAGGGGGGCGGAGCCTATGGAAAAACGCCAGCAACGCGGCCTTTTTACGGTTCC
TGGCCTTTTGCTGGCCTTTTGCTCACATGTTCTTTCCTGCGTTATCCCCTGATTCTGTGGATAACCGTAT
TACCGCCTTTGAGTGAGCTGATACCGCTCGCCGCAGCCGAACGACCGAGCGCAGCGAGTCAGTGAGCGAG
GAAGCGGAAGAGCGCCTGATGCGGTATTTTCTCCTTACGCATCTGTGCGGTATTTCACACCGCATATGGT
GCACTCTCAGTACAATCTGCTCTGATGCCGCATAGTTAAGCCAGTATACACTCCGCTATCGCTACGTGAC
TGGGTCATGGCTGCGCCCCGACACCCGCCAACACCCGCTGACGCGCCCTGACGGGCTTGTCTGCTCCCGG
CATCCGCTTACAGACAAGCTGTGACCGTCTCCGGGAGCTGCATGTGTCAGAGGTTTTCACCGTCATCACC
GAAACGCGCGAGGCAGGGTGCCTTGATGTGGGCGCCGGCGGTCGAGTGGCGACGGCGCGGCTTGTCCGCG
CCCTGGTAGATTGCCTGGCCGTAGGCCAGCCATTTTTGAGCGGCCAGCGGCCGCGATAGGCCGACGCGAA
GCGGCGGGGCGTAGGGAGCGCAGCGACCGAAGGGTAGGCGCTTTTTGCAGCTCTTCGGCTGTGCGCTGGC
CAGACAGTTATGCACAGGCCAGGCGGGTTTTAAGAGTTTTAATAAGTTTTAAAGAGTTTTAGGCGGAAAA
ATCGCCTTTTTTCTCTTTTATATCAGTCACTTACATGTGTGACCGGTTCCCAATGTACGGCTTTGGGTTC
CCAATGTACGGGTTCCGGTTCCCAATGTACGGCTTTGGGTTCCCAATGTACGTGCTATCCACAGGAAAGA
GACCTTTTCGACCTTTTTCCCCTGCTAGGGCAATTTGCCCTAGCATCTGCTCCGTACATTAGGAACCGGC
GGATGCTTCGCCCTCGATCAGGTTGCGGTAGCGCATGACTAGGATCGGGCCAGCCTGCCCCGCCTCCTCC
TTCAAATCGTACTCCGGCAGGTCATTTGACCCGATCAGCTTGCGCACGGTGAAACAGAACTTCTTGAACT
CTCCGGCGCTGCCACTGCGTTCGTAGATCGTCTTGAACAACCATCTGGCTTCTGCCTTGCCTGCGGCGCG
GCGTGCCAGGCGGTAGAGAAAACGGCCGATGCCGGGATCGATCAAAAAGTAATCGGGGTGAACCGTCAGC
ACGTCCGGGTTCTTGCCTTCTGTGATCTCGCGGTACATCCAATCAGCTAGCTCGATCTCGATGTACTCCG
GCCGCCCGGTTTCGCTCTTTACGATCTTGTAGCGGCTAATCAAGGCTTCACCCTCGGATACCGTCACCAG
GCGGCCGTTCTTGGCCTTCTTCGTACGCTGCATGGCAACGTGCGTGGTGTTTAACCGAATGCAGGTTTCT
ACCAGGTCGTCTTTCTGCTTTCCGCCATCGGCTCGCCGGCAGAACTTGAGTACGTCCGCAACGTGTGGAC
GGAACACGCGGCCGGGCTTGTCTCCCTTCCCTTCCCGGTATCGGTTCATGGATTCGGTTAGATGGGAAAC
CGCCATCAGTACCAGGTCGTAATCCCACACACTGGCCATGCCGGCCGGCCCTGCGGAAACCTCTACGTGC
CCGTCTGGAAGCTCGTAGCGGATCACCTCGCCAGCTCGTCGGTCACGCTTCGACAGACGGAAAACGGCCA
CGTCCATGATGCTGCGACTATCGCGGGTGCCCACGTCATAGAGCATCGGAACGAAAAAATCTGGTTGCTC
GTCGCCCTTGGGCGGCTTCCTAATCGACGGCGCACCGGCTGCCGGCGGTTGCCGGGATTCTTTGCGGATT
CGATCAGCGGCCGCTTGCCACGATTCACCGGGGCGTGCTTCTGCCTCGATGCGTTGCCGCTGGGCGGCCT
GCGCGGCCTTCAACTTCTCCACCAGGTCATCACCCAGCGCCGCGCCGATTTGTACCGGGCCGGATGGTTT
GCGACCGCTCACGCCGATTCCTCGGGCTTGGGGGTTCCAGTGCCATTGCAGGGCCGGCAGACAACCCAGC
CGCTTACGCCTGGCCAACCGCCCGTTCCTCCACACATGGGGCATTCCACGGCGTCGGTGCCTGGTTGTTC
TTGATTTTCCATGCCGCCTCCTTTAGCCGCTAAAATTCATCTACTCATTTATTCATTTGCTCATTTACTC
TGGTAGCTGCGCGATGTATTCAGATAGCAGCTCGGTAATGGTCTTGCCTTGGCGTACCGCGTACATCTTC
AGCTTGGTGTGATCCTCCGCCGGCAACTGAAAGTTGACCCGCTTCATGGCTGGCGTGTCTGCCAGGCTGG
CCAACGTTGCAGCCTTGCTGCTGCGTGCGCTCGGACGGCCGGCACTTAGCGTGTTTGTGCTTTTGCTCAT
TTTCTCTTTACCTCATTAACTCAAATGAGTTTTGATTTAATTTCAGCGGCCAGCGCCTGGACCTCGCGGG
CAGCGTCGCCCTCGGGTTCTGATTCAAGAACGGTTGTGCCGGCGGCGGCAGTGCCTGGGTAGCTCACGCG
CTGCGTGATACGGGACTCAAGAATGGGCAGCTCGTACCCGGCCAGCGCCTCGGCAACCTCACCGCCGATG
CGCGTGCCTTTGATCGCCCGCGACACGACAAAGGCCGCTTGTAGCCTTCCATCCGTGACCTCAATGCGCT
GCTTAACCAGCTCCACCAGGTCGGCGGTGGCCCATATGTCGTAAGGGCTTGGCTGCACCGGAATCAGCAC
GAAGTCGGCTGCCTTGATCGCGGACACAGCCAAGTCCGCCGCCTGGGGCGCTCCGTCGATCACTACGAAG
TCGCGCCGGCCGATGGCCTTCACGTCGCGGTCAATCGTCGGGCGGTCGATGCCGACAACGGTTAGCGGTT
GATCTTCCCGCACGGCCGCCCAATCGCGGGCACTGCCCTGGGGATCGGAATCGACTAACAGAACATCGGC
CCCGGCGAGTTGCAGGGCGCGGGCTAGATGGGTTGCGATGGTCGTCTTGCCTGACCCGCCTTTCTGGTTA
AGTACAGCGATAACCTTCATGCGTTCCCCTTGCGTATTTGTTTATTTACTCATCGCATCATATACGCAGC
GACCGCATGACGCAAGCTGTTTTACTCAAATACACATCACCTTTTTAGACGGCGGCGCTCGGTTTCTTCA
GCGGCCAAGCTGGCCGGCCAGGCCGCCAGCTTGGCATCAGACAAACCGGCCAGGATTTCATGCAGCCGCA
CGGTTGAGACGTGCGCGGGCGGCTCGAACACGTACCCGGCCGCGATCATCTCCGCCTCGATCTCTTCGGT
AATGAAAAACGGTTCGTCCTGGCCGTCCTGGTGCGGTTTCATGCTTGTTCCTCTTGGCGTTCATTCTCGG
CGGCCGCCAGGGCGTCGGCCTCGGTCAATGCGTCCTCACGGAAGGCACCGCGCCGCCTGGCCTCGGTGGG
CGTCACTTCCTCGCTGCGCTCAAGTGCGCGGTACAGGGTCGAGCGATGCACGCCAAGCAGTGCAGCCGCC
TCTTTCACGGTGCGGCCTTCCTGGTCGATCAGCTCGCGGGCGTGCGCGATCTGTGCCGGGGTGAGGGTAG
GGCGGGGGCCAAACTTCACGCCTCGGGCCTTGGCGGCCTCGCGCCCGCTCCGGGTGCGGTCGATGATTAG
GGAACGCTCGAACTCGGCAATGCCGGCGAACACGGTCAACACCATGCGGCCGGCCGGCGTGGTGGTGTCG
GCCCACGGCTCTGCCAGGCTACGCAGGCCCGCGCCGGCCTCCTGGATGCGCTCGGCAATGTCCAGTAGGT
CGCGGGTGCTGCGGGCCAGGCGGTCTAGCCTGGTCACTGTCACAACGTCGCCAGGGCGTAGGTGGTCAAG
CATCCTGGCCAGCTCCGGGCGGTCGCGCCTGGTGCCGGTGATCTTCTCGGAAAACAGCTTGGTGCAGCCG
GCCGCGTGCAGTTCGGCCCGTTGGTTGGTCAAGTCCTGGTCGTCGGTGCTGACGCGGGCATAGCCCAGCA
GGCCAGCGGCGGCGCTCTTGTTCATGGCGTAATGTCTCCGGTTCTAGTCGCAAGTATTCTACTTTATGCG
ACTAAAACACGCGACAAGAAAACGCCAGGAAAAGGGCAGGGCGGCAGCCTGTCGCGTAACTTAGGACTTG
TGCGACATGTCGTTTTCAGAAGACGGCTGCACTGAACGTCAGAAGCCGACTGCACTATAGCAGCGGAGGG
GTTGGATCAAAGTACTTTGATCCCGAGGGGAACCCTGTGGTTGGCATGCACATACAAATGGACGAACGGA
TAAACCT
